>Addgene plasmid #146897 | pAc5.1B-lambdaN-HA-DmCup_1-417-4Ala-mut-V5His6_M | depositor full sequence | sequence record 289344 | Full Sequence
CTTCAAGGAATTAATTCTATATTCTAAAAACACAAATGATACTTCTAAAAAAAATCATGAATGGCATCAA
CTCTGAATCAAATCTTTGCAGATGCACCTACTTCTCATTTCCACTGTCACATCATTTTTCCAGATCTCGC
TGCCTGTTATGTGGCCCACAAACCAAGACACGTTTTATGGCCATTAAAGCTGGCTGATCGTCGCCAAACA
CCAAATACATATCAATATGTACATTCGAGAAAGAAGCGATCAAAGAAGCGTCTTCGGGCGAGTAGGAGAA
TGCGGAGGAGAAGGAGAACGAGCTGATCTAGTATCTCTCCACAATCCAATGCCAACTGACCAACTGGCCA
TATTCGGAGCAATTTGAAGCCAATTTCCATCGCCTGGCGATCGCTCCATTCTTGGCTATATGTTTTTCAC
CGTTCCCGGGGCCATTTTCAAAGACTCGTCGGTAAGATAAGATTGTGTCACTCGCTGTCTCTCTTCATTT
GTCGAAGAATGCTGAGGAATTTCGCGATGACGTCGGCGAGTATTTTGAAGAATGAGAATAATTTGTATTT
ATACGAAAATCAGTTAGTGGAATTTTCTACAAAAACATGTTATCTATAGATAATTTTGTTGCAAAATATG
TTGACTATGACAAAGATTGTATGTATATACCTTTAATGTATTCTCATTTTCTTATGTATTTATAATGGCA
ATGATGATACTGATGATATTTTAAGATGATGCCAGACCACAGGCTGATTTCTGCGTCTTTTGCCGAACGC
AGTGCATGTGCGGTTGTTGTTTTTTGGAATAGTTTCAATTTTCGGACTGTCCGCTTTGATTTCAGTTTCT
TGGCTTATTCAAAAAGCAAAGTAAAGCCAAAAAAGCGAGATGGCAATACCAAATGCGGCAAAACGGTAGT
GGAAGGAAAGGGGTGCGGGGCAGCGGAAGGAAGGGTGGGGCGGGGCGTGGCGGGGTCTGTGGCTGGGCGC
GACGTCACCGACGTTGGAGCCACTCCTTTGACCATGTGTGCGTGTGTGTATTATTCGTGTCTCGCCACTC
GCCGGTTGTTTTTTTCTTTTTATCTCGCTCTCTCTAGCGCCATCTCGTACGCATGCTCAACGCACCGCAT
GTTGCCGTGTCCTTTATGCGTCATTTTGGCTCGAAATAGGCAATTATTTAAACAAAGATTAGTCAACGAA
AACGCTAAAATAAATAAGTCTACAATATGGTTACTTATTGCCATGTGTGTGCAGCCAACGATAGCAACAA
AAGCAACAACACAGTGGCTTTCCCTCTTTCACTTTTTGTTTGCAAGCGCGTGCGAGCAAGACGGCACGAC
CGGCAAACGCAATTACGCTGACAAAGAGCAGACGAAGTTTTGGCCGAAAAACATCAAGGCGCCTGATACG
AATGCATTTGCAATAACAATTGCGATATTTAATATTGTTTATGAAGCTGTTTGACTTCAAAACACACAAA
AAAAAAAATAAAACAAATTATTTGAAAGAGAATTAGGAATCGGACAGCTTATCGTTACGGGCTAACAGCA
CACCGAGACGAAATAGCTTACCTGACGTCACAGCCTCTGGAAGAACTGCCGCCAAGCAGAGAGAGAGAGA
AAAAGAGGGAGAGCAGCTTAGACCGCATGTGCTTGTGTGTGAGGCGTCTCTCTCTTCGTCTCCTGTTTGC
GCAAACGCATAGACTGCACTGAGAAAATCGATTACCTATTTTTTATGAATGAATATTTGCACTATTACTA
TTCAAAACTATTAAGATAGCAATCACATTCAATAGCCAAATACTATACCACCTGAGCGATGCAACGAAAT
GATCAATTTGAGCAAAAATGCTGCATATTTAGGACGGCATCATTATAGAAATGCTTCTTGCTGTGTACTT
TTCTCTCGTCTGGCAGCTGTTTCGCCGTTATTGTTAAAACCGGCTTAAGTTAGGTGTGTTTTCTACGACT
AGTGATGCCCCTACTAGAAGATGTGTGTTGCACAAATGTCCCTGAATAACCAATTTGAAGTGCAGATAGC
AGTAAACGTAAGCTAATATGAATATTATTTAACTGTAATGTTTTAATATCGCTGGACATTACTAATAAAC
CCACTATAAACACATGTACATATGTATGTTTTGGCATACAATGAGTAGTTGGGGAAAAAATGTGTAAAAG
CACCGTGACCATCACAGCATAAAGATAACCAGCTGAAGTATCGAATATGAGTAACCCCCAAATTGAATCA
CATGCCGCAACTGATAGGACCCATGGAAGTACACTCTTCATGGCGATATACAAGACACACACAAGCACGA
ACACCCAGTTGCGGAGGAAATTCTCCGTAAATGAAAACCCAATCGGCGAACAATTCATACCCATATATGG
TAAAAGTTTTGAACGCGACTTGAGAGCGGAGAGCATTGCGGCTGATAAGGTTTTAGCGCTAAGCGGGCTT
TATAAAACGGGCTGCGGGACCAGTTTTCATATCACTACCGTTTGAGTTCTTGTGCTGTGTGGATACTCCT
CCCGACACAAAGCCGCTCCATCAGCCAGCAGTCGTCTAATCCAGAGACCCCGGATCGGGGTACCAACATG
GACGCACAAACACGACGACGTGAGCGTCGCGCTGAGAAACAAGCTCAATGGAAAGCTGCAAACGGTGGAT
CTCCTCCACATATGGCTTACCCATACGATGTTCCAGATTACGCTCCTCCAAGCTTGAATTCTGCAGATAT
CATGGACCCTATGAAAGAGGAGGCGATCGAATTGAATGGCCATGCTATGCAAATGGCCGAAGCTGAGCAA
GAAAATGGCGCTGGCGCCCTGAAAATTGCCACCAATGCGGGTGCAACCGATCGTCCAGCGCATCAGCAGC
TTCCGCTGCCAGTCGAAGATCAGCAGGATGAGGTGCTGACCCCCGCTGAGAAGGGCAAGTTCGAGTACCC
GCCCCCTCCACCGCCACCAACTCCAGTCCAGGCTCCGCTAGCCACCAAGGCCACCGCTCTGAATGCCAGT
CAAGAGCATGACGACGACGAGGCCAACTCCGAGAAGTGGGAGGATCCGTGCGCTCCGCCCCCGCCTCCTC
CGCTGCCGACTAGCGCTTTCCTGGCCACCGGACTGGGCTACCTCAAGCTGCCCGCCTTCAAGCTGAAGGA
CGCACTGGAGAAGGCCATCACCAAGTTGGAGGCCAACAAGCGGACGCTAAAGGCCAGCCCTGAGTCTTCT
CGTTCCATCAAAAACAAGAATGTGGTGGCCCTGGAGATGTTACCCAGGCGCTCAAACCCAGAAACGATCG
GCGATGGATCCATGTTGGCATCCACATCCACGGCTGTTATGCTGCAGACCAAAAAGCCCGCCGTTATTGT
GGAGATGGAGAGGCGTTGTAAGATCATCAATTTACTGGCCAAACAGAATCAAATCCTCGAATCCATTTCG
GGGGAGGCCATTCCGATGCATGGACCCTCGAAGCATCTGCACGAGGACGAGGGTCTGACCCTGCAAGTTC
TCTCGGCCCGAGCATCCACACCGTACACACAGCCCTCCAGCATGTTGTCCTGCACGGCCGTTAGTTGTGA
CCTGGAGCACGATTCGCCGCGGAAGCAAGTGGCCAGCAAGGAGGCCGTGCCGGAGCAGCAGTCTAGTCAG
GTGCAGCAAAAGCGTCCACCCAGCACAGGCATTCACAAGCCAGGAAGTCTGCGAGCACCCAAGGCTGTTC
GTCCTACTACTGCTCCGGTGGTCAGCAGCAAGCCGGTCAAGAGCGCTACCCGCTCCCGCGCGATGGACAT
TCGCAACGGGATGTTCAATGCCCTGATGCACAGGTCCAAGGAGAGCTTTGTGATGCCTCGCATCGCCACC
TGCGACGACATTGAGGCGGAGGGAAGGGCTCGCCGCATGAATATTTGGCGCACCTCGGACGGCACAAGAT
TCCGGACCCGCTCCACCACAGCTAACTTAAACATGAACAACAACAACAACAATGAGTGCATGGGCGGCCG
CTCGAGTCTAGAGGGCCCGCGGTTCGAAGGTAAGCCTATCCCTAACCCTCTCCTCGGTCTCGATTCTACG
CGTACCGGTCATCATCACCATCACCATTGAGTTTAAACCCGCTGATCAGCCTCGACTGTGCCTTCTAAGG
CCTGAGCTCGCTGATCAGCCTCGATCGAGGATCCAGACATGATAAGATACATTGATGAGTTTGGACAAAC
CACAACTAGAATGCAGTGAAAAAAATGCTTTATTTGTGAAATTTGTGATGCTATTGCTTTATTTGTAACC
ATTATAAGCTGCAATAAACAAGTTAACAACAACAATTGCATTCATTTTATGTTTCAGGTTCAGGGGGAGG
TGTGGGAGGTTTTTTAAAGCAAGTAAAACCTCTACAAATGTGGTATGGCTGATTATGATCAGTCGACCGA
TGCCCTTGAGAGCCTTCAACCCAGTCAGCTCCTTCCGGTGGGCGCGGGGCATGACTATCGTCGCCGCACT
TATGACTGTCTTCTTTATCATGCAACTCGTAGGACAGGTGCCGGCAGCGCTCTGGGTCATTTTCGGCGAG
GACCGCTTTCGCTGGAGCGCGACGATGATCGGCCTGTCGCTTGCGGTATTCGGAATCTTGCACGCCCTCG
CTCAAGCCTTCGTCACTGGTCCCGCCACCAAACGTTTCGGCGAGAAGCAGGCCATTATCGCCGGCATGGC
GGCCGACGCGCTGGGCTACGTCTTGCTGGCGTTCGCGACGCGAGGCTGGATGGCCTTCCCCATTATGATT
CTTCTCGCTTCCGGCGGCATCGGGATGCCCGCGTTGCAGGCCATGCTGTCCAGGCAGGTAGATGACGACC
ATCAGGGACAGCTTCAAGGATCGCTCGCGGCTCTTACCAGCCAGCAAAAGGCCAGGAACCGTAAAAAGGC
CGCGTTGCTGGCGTTTTTCCATAGGCTCCGCCCCCCTGACGAGCATCACAAAAATCGACGCTCAAGTCAG
AGGTGGCGAAACCCGACAGGACTATAAAGATACCAGGCGTTTCCCCCTGGAAGCTCCCTCGTGCGCTCTC
CTGTTCCGACCCTGCCGCTTACCGGATACCTGTCCGCCTTTCTCCCTTCGGGAAGCGTGGCGCTTTCTCA
ATGCTCACGCTGTAGGTATCTCAGTTCGGTGTAGGTCGTTCGCTCCAAGCTGGGCTGTGTGCACGAACCC
CCCGTTCAGCCCGACCGCTGCGCCTTATCCGGTAACTATCGTCTTGAGTCCAACCCGGTAAGACACGACT
TATCGCCACTGGCAGCAGCCACTGGTAACAGGATTAGCAGAGCGAGGTATGTAGGCGGTGCTACAGAGTT
CTTGAAGTGGTGGCCTAACTACGGCTACACTAGAAGGACAGTATTTGGTATCTGCGCTCTGCTGAAGCCA
GTTACCTTCGGAAAAAGAGTTGGTAGCTCTTGATCCGGCAAACAAACCACCGCTGGTAGCGGTGGTTTTT
TTGTTTGCAAGCAGCAGATTACGCGCAGAAAAAAAGGATCTCAAGAAGATCCTTTGATCTTTTCTACGGG
GTCTGACGCTCAGTGGAACGAAAACTCACGTTAAGGGATTTTGGTCATGAGATTATCAAAAAGGATCTTC
ACCTAGATCCTTTTAAATTAAAAATGAAGTTTTAAATCAATCTAAAGTATATATGAGTAAACTTGGTCTG
ACAGTTACCAATGCTTAATCAGTGAGGCACCTATCTCAGCGATCTGTCTATTTCGTTCATCCATAGTTGC
CTGACTCCCCGTCGTGTAGATAACTACGATACGGGAGGGCTTACCATCTGGCCCCAGTGCTGCAATGATA
CCGCGAGACCCACGCTCACCGGCTCCAGATTTATCAGCAATAAACCAGCCAGCCGGAAGGGCCGAGCGCA
GAAGTGGTCCTGCAACTTTATCCGCCTCCATCCAGTCTATTAATTGTTGCCGGGAAGCTAGAGTAAGTAG
TTCGCCAGTTAATAGTTTGCGCAACGTTGTTGCCATTGCTGCAGGCATCGTGGTGTCACGCTCGTCGTTT
GGTATGGCTTCATTCAGCTCCGGTTCCCAACGATCAAGGCGAGTTACATGATCCCCCATGTTGTGCAAAA
AAGCGGTTAGCTCCTTCGGTCCTCCGATCGTTGTCAGAAGTAAGTTGGCCGCAGTGTTATCACTCATGGT
TATGGCAGCACTGCATAATTCTCTTACTGTCATGCCATCCGTAAGATGCTTTTCTGTGACTGGTGAGTAC
TCAACCAAGTCATTCTGAGAATAGTGTATGCGGCGACCGAGTTGCTCTTGCCCGGCGTCAACACGGGATA
ATACCGCGCCACATAGCAGAACTTTAAAAGTGCTCATCATTGGAAAACGTTCTTCGGGGCGAAAACTCTC
AAGGATCTTACCGCTGTTGAGATCCAGTTCGATGTAACCCACTCGTGCACCCAACTGATCTTCAGCATCT
TTTACTTTCACCAGCGTTTCTGGGTGAGCAAAAACAGGAAGGCAAAATGCCGCAAAAAAGGGAATAAGGG
CGACACGGAAATGTTGAATACTCATACTCTTCCTTTTTCAATATTATTGAAGCATTTATCAGGGTTATTG
TCTCATGAGCGGATACATATTTGAATGTATTTAGAAAAATAAACAAATAGGGGTTCCGCGCACATTTCCC
CGAAAAGTGCCACCTGACGTCTAAGAAACCATTATTATCATGACATTAACCTATAAAAATAGGCGTATCA
CGAGGCCCTTTCGT
Features (pLannotate 1.2.2; 11 found; start..end, strand, type, name):
     56..2568    +  promoter       Ac5 promoter: Drosophila melanogaster actin 5C promoter
   2588..2653    +  CDS            N (fragment): REGN_LAMBD - Experimental evidence at protein level: Swiss-Prot protein existence level 1. Plays a role as a transcriptional antitermination factor that allows the virus to initiate its lytic phase. Activates expression of the delayed viral early genes by modifying host RNA polymerase (RNAP) into a form that is resistant to termination signals. This antitermination function requires the host NusA protein which serves to stabilize the interaction between antitermination protein N and host RNA polymerase. From Escherichia phage lambda (Bacteriophage lambda).
   2678..2704    +  CDS            3xHA (fragment): three tandem HA epitope tags
   2777..3982    +  CDS            cup (fragment): CUP_DROME - Also known as fs(2)cup. Experimental evidence at protein level: Swiss-Prot protein existence level 1. Adapter protein that plays a central role in localization of transcripts in the oocyte and in young embryos (PubMed:9118812). Maintains RNA targets in a repressed state by promoting their deadenylation and protects deadenylated mRNAs from further degradation (PubMed:21937713). Binds to and recruits eIF-4E to the 3'-UTR of some mRNA targets which prevents interaction between eIF4E1 and eIF4G (PubMed:14685270, PubMed:15465908, PubMed:21081899). This may contribute to translational re
   4019..4060    +  CDS            V5 tag: epitope tag from simian virus 5
   4160..4294    -  polyA_signal   SV40 poly(A) signal: SV40 polyadenylation signal
   4317..4401    -  CDS            large T antigen (fragment): large T antigen from SV40 (simian virus 40)
   4402..4872    +  CDS            TcR (fragment): tetracycline efflux protein; tet; confers resistance to tetracycline
   4916..5504    -  rep_origin     ori: high-copy-number ColE1/pMB1/pBR322/pUC origin of replication
   5675..6535    -  CDS            AmpR: β-lactamase; bla; confers resistance to ampicillin, carbenicillin, and related antibiotics
   6536..6640    -  promoter       AmpR promoter: bla
