[The description below was written by a language model from this plasmid's Addgene catalogue record and pLannotate feature annotations shown in this document.]
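Description:
pAc5.1B-lambdaN-HA-DmCup_1-417-4Ala-mut-V5His6_M is a 6.7 kb insect expression plasmid. The catalogue lists the backbone as unknown, although the name and the annotated parts point to a pAc5.1B-type vector. It is propagated in E. coli through a ColE1/pUC-family origin and selected with ampicillin via the bla gene and its own promoter. The repository lists it as low copy even though the annotated origin is of the high-copy class. Short fragments annotated as tetracycline resistance and SV40 large T antigen appear to be non-functional backbone remnants, and no selectable marker for insect cells is annotated.

Expression is driven by the constitutive Drosophila melanogaster actin 5C promoter and terminated by an SV40 polyadenylation signal. The open reading frame begins with a short fragment of the bacteriophage lambda N protein, followed by an HA epitope and then the N-terminal portion (residues 1–417) of Drosophila Cup. The name indicates a four-alanine substitution mutant, but the record does not state which residues are changed. A V5 epitope follows the insert, and the name also indicates a His6 tag, though this is not separately annotated.

The lambda N peptide is commonly used to tether a fusion protein to reporter mRNAs carrying BoxB hairpins. This design fits tethering assays in cultured fly cells that test how this Cup fragment, and the effect of the mutation, influences the fate of a bound mRNA. Cup is an eIF4E-binding adapter that represses target mRNAs, promotes their deadenylation and protects the deadenylated transcripts from further degradation, which matches the theme of the associated study. The epitope tags allow detection or pull-down of the fusion protein.
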