Addgene plasmid #146897: pAc5.1B-lambdaN-HA-DmCup_1-417-4Ala-mut-V5His6_M
Purpose: Insect Expression of DmCup_1-417-4Ala-mut
Depositing lab: Elisa Izaurralde. Depositing organization: Max Planck Institute for Developmental Biology. Publication: CUP promotes deadenylation and inhibits decapping of mRNA targets. Igreja C, Izaurralde E. Genes Dev. 2011 Sep 15;25(18):1955-67. doi: 10.1101/gad.17136311. PubMed 21937713.
Backbone
  Vector backbone: Unknown
  Vector type: Insect Expression
Growth in bacteria
  Bacterial resistance: Ampicillin, 100 μg/mL
  Growth temperature: 37°C
  Growth strain: DH5alpha
  Copy number: Low Copy
Gene/Insert
  Gene/Insert name: DmCup_1-417-4Ala-mut
  Species: D. melanogaster (fly)
  Entrez Gene: cup (a.k.a. Dmel_CG11181, CG11181, CUP, Cup, DmCup, Dmel\CG11181, fs(1)cup, fs(2)cup, i239)
  Cloning method: Unknown
Terms and licenses: Academic/Nonprofit Terms; Industry Terms: Not Available to Industry
Depositor comments: Sequence according to the sequence given by NCBI: AF004917.1 Plasmids from this collection were made available to the research community and donated after the lab closed. Please note that the sequence provided by the depositing laboratory may be theoretical/predicted or based on Sanger sequencing results. There may be discrepancies between sequencing results obtained by Addgene and the depositor sequence. If an Addgene verified sequence is not available, please contact before placing your order to request that our lab fully sequence the plasmid.
How to cite: pAc5.1B-lambdaN-HA-DmCup_1-417-4Ala-mut-V5His6_M was a gift from Elisa Izaurralde (Addgene plasmid # 146897 ; http://n2t.net/addgene:146897 ; RRID:Addgene_146897)
